Addgene plasmid #173610: Lenti-sgPole#2/Cre
Purpose: Expresses a Pole-targeting gRNA and Cre-recombinase
Depositing lab: Charles Swanton. Depositing organization: University College London. Publication: A functional taxonomy of tumor suppression in oncogenic KRAS-driven lung cancer. Cai H, Chew SK, Li C, Tsai MK, Andrejka L, Murray CW, Hughes NW, Shuldiner EG, Ashkin EL, Tang R, Hung KL, Chen LC, Lee SYC, Yousefi M, Lin WY, Kunder CA, Cong L, McFarland CD, Petrov DA, Swanton C, Winslow MM. Cancer Discov. 2021 Feb 19. pii: 2159-8290.CD-20-1325. doi: 10.1158/2159-8290.CD-20-1325. PubMed 33608386.
Backbone
  Vector backbone: pLL3.3
  Vector type: Lentiviral, Cre/Lox, CRISPR
Growth in bacteria
  Bacterial resistance: Ampicillin, 100 μg/mL
  Growth temperature: 37°C
  Growth strain: NEB Stable
  Copy number: High Copy
Gene/Insert
  Gene/Insert name: gRNA targeting Pole
  gRNA/shRNA sequence: CATTATGGTCACCTACAATG
  Species: M. musculus (mouse)
  Entrez Gene: Pole
  Cloning method: Restriction Enzyme; 5′ cloning site unknown (unknown if destroyed); 3′ cloning site unknown (unknown if destroyed)
Terms and licenses: Academic/Nonprofit Terms; Industry Terms: Not Available to Industry
How to cite: Lenti-sgPole#2/Cre was a gift from Charles Swanton (Addgene plasmid # 173610 ; http://n2t.net/addgene:173610 ; RRID:Addgene_173610)
