[The description below was written by a language model from this plasmid's Addgene catalogue record and pLannotate feature annotations shown in this document.]
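Description:
Lenti-sgPole#2/Cre is a 7,760-nt HIV-1-based lentiviral transfer plasmid built on the pLL3.3 backbone that delivers a CRISPR guide RNA against mouse Pole together with Cre recombinase. In bacteria it is maintained through a high-copy ColE1/pUC-type origin and selected with ampicillin via the β-lactamase gene.

The viral genome is transcribed from a CMV enhancer/promoter placed upstream of a truncated 5' LTR, an arrangement that normally makes genomic RNA production in packaging cells independent of Tat. Downstream lie the Ψ packaging signal with a gag fragment, the Rev response element for Rev-dependent nuclear export, and the cPPT/CTS, which aids nuclear import of the reverse-transcribed genome. Two expression units follow. A human U6 RNA polymerase III promoter drives the Pole-specific spacer fused to the Streptococcus pyogenes Cas9 guide scaffold, and a mouse PGK promoter drives the Cre coding sequence, with a WPRE downstream to enhance transcript stability and expression. A nef fragment and a second truncated LTR close the provirus. No Cas9 gene and no mammalian drug-selection marker are annotated, so the nuclease must be supplied by the target cells.

This design suits cells or animals carrying Cre-dependent alleles, where Cre from the integrated vector recombines loxP-flanked elements while the guide directs Cas9 to disrupt Pole in the same transduced cell. The associated publication concerns functional analysis of tumor suppression in oncogenic KRAS-driven lung cancer, consistent with use of this vector, the second of the Pole guides by its name, for tumor initiation coupled to gene inactivation in mouse models. The exact cloning sites used for the guide are not recorded.
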