Features (pLannotate 1.2.2; 21 found; start..end, strand, type, name):
    156..336     +  LTR            5' LTR (truncated): truncated 5' long terminal repeat (LTR) from HIV-1
    383..508     +  misc_feature   HIV-1 Ψ: packaging signal of human immunodeficiency virus type 1
    492..830     +  CDS            HIV-1 gag (fragment): gag protein from human immunodeficiency virus 1; gag
   1005..1238    +  misc_feature   RRE: The Rev response element (RRE) of HIV-1 allows for Rev-dependent mRNA export from the nucleus to the cytoplasm.
   1615..1715    +  CDS            Rev (fragment): human immunodeficiency virus 1 (HIV-1) Rev protein; rev; enhances nuclear export of unspliced and incompletely spliced viral mRNAs
   1765..1882    +  misc_feature   cPPT/CTS: central polypurine tract and central termination sequence of HIV-1
   1964..2204    +  promoter       U6 promoter: RNA polymerase III promoter for human U6 snRNA
   2234..2309    +  misc_RNA       gRNA scaffold: guide RNA scaffold for the Streptococcus pyogenes CRISPR/Cas9 system
   2362..2854    +  promoter       PGK promoter: mouse phosphoglycerate kinase 1 promoter
   2884..3914    +  CDS            Cre (fragment): site-specific recombinase Cre is a site-specific recombinase from bacteriophage P1. Recombination occurs at loxP sequences.
   3947..3970    +  misc_feature   MCS (fragment): pBluescript multiple cloning site
   3970..4558    +  misc_feature   WPRE: woodchuck hepatitis virus posttranscriptional regulatory element
   4559..4578    +  misc_feature   MCS (fragment): pBluescript multiple cloning site
   4580..5080    +  CDS            nef (fragment): NEF_HV1LA - Experimental evidence at protein level: Swiss-Prot protein existence level 1. Extracellular Nef protein targets CD4(+) T-lymphocytes for apoptosis by interacting with CXCR4 surface receptors. From Human immunodeficiency virus type 1 group M subtype B (isolate Lai) (HIV-1).
   5087..5267    +  LTR            5' LTR (truncated): truncated 5' long terminal repeat (LTR) from HIV-1
   5329..5917    -  rep_origin     ori: high-copy-number ColE1/pMB1/pBR322/pUC origin of replication
   6088..6948    -  CDS            AmpR: β-lactamase; bla; confers resistance to ampicillin, carbenicillin, and related antibiotics
   6949..7053    -  promoter       AmpR promoter: bla
   7112..7164    -  misc_feature   bom (fragment): basis of mobility region from pBR322
   7319..7698    +  enhancer       CMV enhancer: human cytomegalovirus immediate early enhancer
   7699..138     +  promoter       CMV promoter (across the origin): human cytomegalovirus (CMV) immediate early promoter
>Addgene plasmid #173610 | Lenti-sgPole#2/Cre | addgene full sequence | sequence record 363583 | Addgene NGS Result
AAGTCTCCACCCCATTGACGTCAATGGGAGTTTGTTTTGGCACCAAAATCAACGGGACTTTCCAAAATGT
CGTAACAACTCCGCCCCATTGACGCAAATGGGCGGTAGGCGTGTACGGTGGGAGGTCTATATAAGCAGCG
CGTTTTGCCTGTACTGGGTCTCTCTGGTTAGACCAGATCTGAGCCTGGGAGCTCTCTGGCTAACTAGGGA
ACCCACTGCTTAAGCCTCAATAAAGCTTGCCTTGAGTGCTTCAAGTAGTGTGTGCCCGTCTGTTGTGTGA
CTCTGGTAACTAGAGATCCCTCAGACCCTTTTAGTCAGTGTGGAAAATCTCTAGCAGTGGCGCCCGAACA
GGGACTTGAAAGCGAAAGGGAAACCAGAGGAGCTCTCTCGACGCAGGACTCGGCTTGCTGAAGCGCGCAC
GGCAAGAGGCGAGGGGCGGCGACTGGTGAGTACGCCAAAAATTTTGACTAGCGGAGGCTAGAAGGAGAGA
GATGGGTGCGAGAGCGTCAGTATTAAGCGGGGGAGAATTAGATCGCGATGGGAAAAAATTCGGTTAAGGC
CAGGGGGAAAGAAAAAATATAAATTAAAACATATAGTATGGGCAAGCAGGGAGCTAGAACGATTCGCAGT
TAATCCTGGCCTGTTAGAAACATCAGAAGGCTGTAGACAAATACTGGGACAGCTACAACCATCCCTTCAG
ACAGGATCAGAAGAACTTAGATCATTATATAATACAGTAGCAACCCTCTATTGTGTGCATCAAAGGATAG
AGATAAAAGACACCAAGGAAGCTTTAGACAAGATAGAGGAAGAGCAAAACAAAAGTAAGACCACCGCACA
GCAAGCGGCCGGCCGCTGATCTTCAGACCTGGAGGAGGAGATATGAGGGACAATTGGAGAAGTGAATTAT
ATAAATATAAAGTAGTAAAAATTGAACCATTAGGAGTAGCACCCACCAAGGCAAAGAGAAGAGTGGTGCA
GAGAGAAAAAAGAGCAGTGGGAATAGGAGCTTTGTTCCTTGGGTTCTTGGGAGCAGCAGGAAGCACTATG
GGCGCAGCGTCAATGACGCTGACGGTACAGGCCAGACAATTATTGTCTGGTATAGTGCAGCAGCAGAACA
ATTTGCTGAGGGCTATTGAGGCGCAACAGCATCTGTTGCAACTCACAGTCTGGGGCATCAAGCAGCTCCA
GGCAAGAATCCTGGCTGTGGAAAGATACCTAAAGGATCAACAGCTCCTGGGGATTTGGGGTTGCTCTGGA
AAACTCATTTGCACCACTGCTGTGCCTTGGAATGCTAGTTGGAGTAATAAATCTCTGGAACAGATTTGGA
ATCACACGACCTGGATGGAGTGGGACAGAGAAATTAACAATTACACAAGCTTAATACACTCCTTAATTGA
AGAATCGCAAAACCAGCAAGAAAAGAATGAACAAGAATTATTGGAATTAGATAAATGGGCAAGTTTGTGG
AATTGGTTTAACATAACAAATTGGCTGTGGTATATAAAATTATTCATAATGATAGTAGGAGGCTTGGTAG
GTTTAAGAATAGTTTTTGCTGTACTTTCTATAGTGAATAGAGTTAGGCAGGGATATTCACCATTATCGTT
TCAGACCCACCTCCCAACCCCGAGGGGACCCGACAGGCCCGAAGGAATAGAAGAAGAAGGTGGAGAGAGA
GACAGAGACAGATCCATTCGATTAGTGAACGGATCGGCACTGCGTGCGCCAATTCTGCAGACAAATGGCA
GTATTCATCCACAATTTTAAAAGAAAAGGGGGGATTGGGGGGTACAGTGCAGGGGAAAGAATAGTAGACA
TAATAGCAACAGACATACAAACTAAAGAATTACAAAAACAAATTACAAAAATTCAAAATTTTCGGGTTTA
TTACAGGGACAGCAGAGATCCAGTTTGGTTAGTACCGGGCCCGCTCTAGCCCTGCAGGAACTGTTTAAAC
TGTGAGGGCCTATTTCCCATGATTCCTTCATATTTGCATATACGATACAAGGCTGTTAGAGAGATAATTG
GAATTAATTTGACTGTAAACACAAAGATATTAGTACAAAATACGTGACGTAGAAAGTAATAATTTCTTGG
GTAGTTTGCAGTTTTAAAATTATGTTTTAAAATGGACTATCATATGCTTACCGTAACTTGAAAGTATTTC
GATTTCTTGGCTTTATATATCTTGTGGAAAGGACCAAACACCGCATTATGGTCACCTACAATGGTTTTAG
AGCTAGAAATAGCAAGTTAAAATAAGGCTAGTCCGTTATCAACTTGAAAAAGTGGCACCGAGTCGGTGCT
TTTTTGTTTGGCGCGCCTATGGCTTAATTAACATGGCGGCCGCATTCTACCGGGTAGGGGAGGCGCTTTT
CCCAAGGCAGTCTGGAGCATGCGCTTTAGCAGCCCCGCTGGGCACTTGGCGCTACACAAGTGGCCTCTGG
CCTCGCACACATTCCACATCCACCGGTAGGCGCCAACCGGCTCCGTTCTTTGGTGGCCCCTTCGCGCCAC
CTTCTACTCCTCCCCTAGTCAGGAAGTTCCCCCCCGCCCCGCAGCTCGCGTCGTGCAGGACGTGACAAAT
GGAAGTAGCACGTCTCACTAGTCTCGTGCAGATGGACAGCACCGCTGAGCAATGGAAGCGGGTAGGCCTT
TGGGGCAGCGGCCAATAGCAGCTTTGCTCCTTCGCTTTCTGGGCTCAGAGGCTGGGAAGGGGTGGGTCCG
GGGGCNNGCTCAGGGGCGGGCTCAGGGGCGGGGCGGGCGCCCGAAGGTCCTCCGGAGGCCCGGCATTCTG
CACGCTTCAAAAGCGCACGTCTGCCGCGCTGTTCTCCTCTTCCTCATCTCCGGGACCCGGGATGCCCAAG
AAGAAGAGGAAGGTGTCCAATTTACTGACCGTACACCAAAATTTGCCTGCATTACCGGTCGATGCAACGA
GTGATGAGGTTCGCAAGAACCTGATGGACATGTTCAGGGATCGCCAGGCGTTTTCTGAGCATACCTGGAA
AATGCTTCTGTCCGTTTGCCGGTCGTGGGCGGCATGGTGCAAGTTGAATAACCGGAAATGGTTTCCCGCA
GAACCTGAAGATGTTCGCGATTATCTTCTATATCTTCAGGCGCGCGGTCTGGCAGTAAAAACTATCCAGC
AACATTTGGGCCAGCTAAACATGCTTCATCGTCGGTCCGGGCTGCCACGACCAAGTGACAGCAATGCTGT
TTCACTGGTTATGCGGCGGATCCGAAAAGAAAACGTTGATGCCGGTGAACGTGCAAAACAGGCTCTAGCG
TTCGAACGCACTGATTTCGACCAGGTTCGTTCACTCATGGAAAATAGCGATCGCTGCCAGGATATACGTA
ATCTGGCATTTCTGGGGATTGCTTATAACACCCTGTTACGTATAGCCGAAATTGCCAGGATCAGGGTTAA
AGATATCTCACGTACTGACGGTGGGAGAATGTTAATCCATATTGGCAGAACGAAAACGCTGGTTAGCACC
GCAGGTGTAGAGAAGGCACTTAGCCTGGGGGTAACTAAACTGGTCGAGCGATGGATTTCCGTCTCTGGTG
TAGCTGATGATCCGAATAACTACCTGTTTTGCCGGGTCAGAAAAAATGGTGTTGCCGCGCCATCTGCCAC
CAGCCAGCTATCAACTCGCGCCCTGGAAGGGATTTTTGAAGCAACTCATCGATTGATTTACGGCGCTAAG
GATGACTCTGGTCAGAGATACCTGGCCTGGTCTGGACACAGTGCCCGTGTCGGAGCCGCGCGAGATATGG
CCCGCGCTGGAGTTTCAATACCGGAGATCATGCAAGCTGGTGGCTGGACCAATGTAAATATTGTCATGAA
CTATATCCGTAACCTGGATAGTGAAACAGGGGCAATGGTGCGCCTGCTGGAAGATGGCGATTAGCCATGT
TTAAGGGTTCCGGTTCCACTAGGTACAATTCGATATCAAGCTTATCGATAATCAACCTCTGGATTACAAA
ATTTGTGAAAGATTGACTGGTATTCTTAACTATGTTGCTCCTTTTACGCTATGTGGATACGCTGCTTTAA
TGCCTTTGTATCATGCTATTGCTTCCCGTATGGCTTTCATTTTCTCCTCCTTGTATAAATCCTGGTTGCT
GTCTCTTTATGAGGAGTTGTGGCCCGTTGTCAGGCAACGTGGCGTGGTGTGCACTGTGTTTGCTGACGCA
ACCCCCACTGGTTGGGGCATTGCCACCACCTGTCAGCTCCTTTCCGGGACTTTCGCTTTCCCCCTCCCTA
TTGCCACGGCGGAACTCATCGCCGCCTGCCTTGCCCGCTGCTGGACAGGGGCTCGGCTGTTGGGCACTGA
CAATTCCGTGGTGTTGTCGGGGAAATCATCGTCCTTTCCTTGGCTGCTCGCCTGTGTTGCCACCTGGATT
CTGCGCGGGACGTCCTTCTGCTACGTCCCTTCGGCCCTCAATCCAGCGGACCTTCCTTCCCGCGGCCTGC
TGCCGGCTCTGCGGCCTCTTCCGCGTCTTCGCCTTCGCCCTCAGACGAGTCGGATCTCCCTTTGGGCCGC
CTCCCCGCATCGATACCGTCGACCTCGATCGAGACCTAGAAAAACATGGAGCAATCACAAGTAGCAATAC
AGCAGCTACCAATGCTGATTGTGCCTGGCTAGAAGCACAAGAGGAGGAGGAGGTGGGTTTTCCAGTCACA
CCTCAGGTACCTTTAAGACCAATGACTTACAAGGCAGCTGTAGATCTTAGCCACTTTTTAAAAGAAAAGG
GGGGACTGGAAGGGCTAATTCACTCCCAACGAAGACAAGATATCCTTGATCTGTGGATCTACCACACACA
AGGCTACTTCCCTGATTGGCAGAACTACACACCAGGGCCAGGGATCAGATATCCACTGACCTTTGGATGG
TGCTACAAGCTAGTACCAGTTGAGCAAGAGAAGGTAGAAGAAGCCAATGAAGGAGAGAACACCCGCTTGT
TACACCCTGTGAGCCTGCATGGGATGGATGACCCGGAGAGAGAAGTATTAGAGTGGAGGTTTGACAGCCG
CCTAGCATTTCATCACATGGCCCGAGAGCTGCATCCGGACTGTACTGGGTCTCTCTGGTTAGACCAGATC
TGAGCCTGGGAGCTCTCTGGCTAACTAGGGAACCCACTGCTTAAGCCTCAATAAAGCTTGCCTTGAGTGC
TTCAAGTAGTGTGTGCCCGTCTGTTGTGTGACTCTGGTAACTAGAGATCCCTCAGACCCTTTTAGTCAGT
GTGGAAAATCTCTAGCAGCATGTGAGCAAAAGGCCAGCAAAAGGCCAGGAACCGTAAAAAGGCCGCGTTG
CTGGCGTTTTTCCATAGGCTCCGCCCCCCTGACGAGCATCACAAAAATCGACGCTCAAGTCAGAGGTGGC
GAAACCCGACAGGACTATAAAGATACCAGGCGTTTCCCCCTGGAAGCTCCCTCGTGCGCTCTCCTGTTCC
GACCCTGCCGCTTACCGGATACCTGTCCGCCTTTCTCCCTTCGGGAAGCGTGGCGCTTTCTCATAGCTCA
CGCTGTAGGTATCTCAGTTCGGTGTAGGTCGTTCGCTCCAAGCTGGGCTGTGTGCACGAACCCCCCGTTC
AGCCCGACCGCTGCGCCTTATCCGGTAACTATCGTCTTGAGTCCAACCCGGTAAGACACGACTTATCGCC
ACTGGCAGCAGCCACTGGTAACAGGATTAGCAGAGCGAGGTATGTAGGCGGTGCTACAGAGTTCTTGAAG
TGGTGGCCTAACTACGGCTACACTAGAAGAACAGTATTTGGTATCTGCGCTCTGCTGAAGCCAGTTACCT
TCGGAAAAAGAGTTGGTAGCTCTTGATCCGGCAAACAAACCACCGCTGGTAGCGGTGGTTTTTTTGTTTG
CAAGCAGCAGATTACGCGCAGAAAAAAAGGATCTCAAGAAGATCCTTTGATCTTTTCTACGGGGTCTGAC
GCTCAGTGGAACGAAAACTCACGTTAAGGGATTTTGGTCATGAGATTATCAAAAAGGATCTTCACCTAGA
TCCTTTTAAATTAAAAATGAAGTTTTAAATCAATCTAAAGTATATATGAGTAAACTTGGTCTGACAGTTA
CCAATGCTTAATCAGTGAGGCACCTATCTCAGCGATCTGTCTATTTCGTTCATCCATAGTTGCCTGACTC
CCCGTCGTGTAGATAACTACGATACGGGAGGGCTTACCATCTGGCCCCAGTGCTGCAATGATACCGCGAG
ACCCACGCTCACCGGCTCCAGATTTATCAGCAATAAACCAGCCAGCCGGAAGGGCCGAGCGCAGAAGTGG
TCCTGCAACTTTATCCGCCTCCATCCAGTCTATTAATTGTTGCCGGGAAGCTAGAGTAAGTAGTTCGCCA
GTTAATAGTTTGCGCAACGTTGTTGCCATTGCTACAGGCATCGTGGTGTCACGCTCGTCGTTTGGTATGG
CTTCATTCAGCTCCGGTTCCCAACGATCAAGGCGAGTTACATGATCCCCCATGTTGTGCAAAAAAGCGGT
TAGCTCCTTCGGTCCTCCGATCGTTGTCAGAAGTAAGTTGGCCGCAGTGTTATCACTCATGGTTATGGCA
GCACTGCATAATTCTCTTACTGTCATGCCATCCGTAAGATGCTTTTCTGTGACTGGTGAGTACTCAACCA
AGTCATTCTGAGAATAGTGTATGCGGCGACCGAGTTGCTCTTGCCCGGCGTCAATACGGGATAATACCGC
GCCACATAGCAGAACTTTAAAAGTGCTCATCATTGGAAAACGTTCTTCGGGGCGAAAACTCTCAAGGATC
TTACCGCTGTTGAGATCCAGTTCGATGTAACCCACTCGTGCACCCAACTGATCTTCAGCATCTTTTACTT
TCACCAGCGTTTCTGGGTGAGCAAAAACAGGAAGGCAAAATGCCGCAAAAAAGGGAATAAGGGCGACACG
GAAATGTTGAATACTCATACTCTTCCTTTTTCAATATTATTGAAGCATTTATCAGGGTTATTGTCTCATG
AGCGGATACATATTTGAATGTATTTAGAAAAATAAACAAATAGGGGTTCCGCGCACATTTCCCCGAAAAG
TGCCACCTGACGTCGACGGATCGGGAGATCTCCCGATCCCCTATGGTGCACTCTCAGTACAATCTGCTCT
GATGCCGCATAGTTAAGCCAGTATCTGCTCCCTGCTTGTGTGTTGGAGGTCGCTGAGTAGTGCGCGAGCA
AAATTTAAGCTACAACAAGGCAAGGCTTGACCGACAATTGCATGAAGAATCTGCTTAGGGTTAGGCGTTT
TGCGCTGCTTCGCGATGTACGGGCCAGATATACGCGTTGACATTGATTATTGACTAGTTATTAATAGTAA
TCAATTACGGGGTCATTAGTTCATAGCCCATATATGGAGTTCCGCGTTACATAACTTACGGTAAATGGCC
CGCCTGGCTGACCGCCCAACGACCCCCGCCCATTGACGTCAATAATGACGTATGTTCCCATAGTAACGCC
AATAGGGACTTTCCATTGACGTCAATGGGTGGAGTATTTACGGTAAACTGCCCACTTGGCAGTACATCAA
GTGTATCATATGCCAAGTACGCCCCCTATTGACGTCAATGACGGTAAATGGCCCGCCTGGCATTATGCCC
AGTACATGACCTTATGGGACTTTCCTACTTGGCAGTACATCTACGTATTAGTCATCGCTATTACCATGGT
GATGCGGTTTTGGCAGTACATCAATGGGCGTGGATAGCGGTTTGACTCACGGGGATTTCC
